>Addgene plasmid #211767 | LLP774_dCas9-Spy-Snoop-Sunx5-Avi-Tag-BFP (dCas9-SSSavi-BFP) | addgene full sequence | sequence record 417383 | Addgene NGS Result
GACGGATCGGGAGATCTCCCGATCCCCTATGGTGCACTCTCAGTACAATCTGCTCTGATGCCGCATAGTT
AAGCCAGTATCTGCTCCCTGCTTGTGTGTTGGAGGTCGCTGAGTAGTGCGCGAGCAAAATTTAAGCTACA
ACAAGGCAAGGCTTGACCGACAATTGCATGAAGAATCTGCTTAGGGTTAGGCGTTTTGCGTTAATTAATA
CCGGGTAGGGGAGGCGCTTTTCCCAAGGCAGTCTGGAGCATGCGCTTTAGCAGCCCCGCTGGGCACTTGG
CGCTACACAAGTGGCCTCTGGCCTCGCACACATTCCACATCCACCGGTAGGCGCCAACCGGCTCCGTTCT
TTGGTGGCCCCTTCGCGCCACCTTCTACTCCTCCCCTAGTCAGGAAGTTCCCCCCCGCCCCGCAGCTCGC
GTCGTGCAGGACGTGACAAATGGAAGTAGCACGTCTCACTAGTCTCGTGCAGATGGACAGCACCGCTGAG
CAATGGAAGCGGGTAGGCCTTTGGGGCAGCGGCCAATAGCAGCTTTGCTCCTTCGCTTTCTGGGCTCAGA
GGCTGGGAAGGGGTGGGTCCGGGGGCGGGCTCAGGGGCGGGCTCAGGGGCGGGGCGGGCGCCCGAAGGTC
CTCCGGAGGCCCGGCATTCTGCACGCTTCAAAAGCGCACGTCTGCCGCGCTGTTCTCCTCTTCCTCATCT
CCGGGCCTTTCGGCGGCCGCACCTGCAGCCCAAGCTTACCATGCCAAAGAAGAAGCGGAAGGTCTACCCC
TATGACGTGCCTGATTACGCCGCTTATCCTTACGATGTGCCCGACTATGCAGCCTACCCATACGATGTGC
CCGACTACGCCGCAATGGCCGGTATCCACGGAGTCCCAGCAGCCATGGACAAGAAGTACTCCATTGGGCT
CGCTATCGGCACAAACAGCGTCGGCTGGGCCGTCATTACGGACGAGTACAAGGTGCCGAGCAAAAAATTC
AAAGTTCTGGGCAATACCGATCGCCACAGCATAAAGAAGAACCTCATTGGCGCCCTCCTGTTCGACTCCG
GGGAGACGGCCGAAGCCACGCGGCTCAAAAGAACAGCACGGCGCAGATATACCCGCAGAAAGAATCGGAT
CTGCTACCTGCAGGAGATCTTTAGTAATGAGATGGCTAAGGTGGATGACTCTTTCTTCCATAGGCTGGAG
GAGTCCTTTTTGGTGGAGGAGGATAAAAAGCACGAGCGCCACCCAATCTTTGGCAATATCGTGGACGAGG
TGGCGTACCATGAAAAGTACCCAACCATATATCATCTGAGGAAGAAGCTTGTAGACAGTACTGATAAGGC
TGACTTGCGGTTGATCTATCTCGCGCTGGCGCATATGATCAAATTTCGGGGACACTTCCTCATCGAGGGG
GACCTGAACCCAGACAACAGCGATGTCGACAAACTCTTTATCCAACTGGTTCAGACTTACAATCAGCTTT
TCGAAGAGAACCCGATCAACGCATCCGGAGTTGACGCCAAAGCAATCCTGAGCGCTAGGCTGTCCAAATC
CCGGCGGCTCGAAAACCTCATCGCACAGCTCCCTGGGGAGAAGAAGAACGGCCTGTTTGGTAATCTTATC
GCCCTGTCACTCGGGCTGACCCCCAACTTTAAATCTAACTTCGACCTGGCCGAAGATGCCAAGCTTCAAC
TGAGCAAAGACACCTACGATGATGATCTCGACAATCTGCTGGCCCAGATCGGCGACCAGTACGCAGACCT
TTTTTTGGCGGCAAAGAACCTGTCAGACGCCATTCTGCTGAGTGATATTCTGCGAGTGAACACGGAGATC
ACCAAAGCTCCGCTGAGCGCTAGTATGATCAAGCGCTATGATGAGCACCACCAAGACTTGACTTTGCTGA
AGGCCCTTGTCAGACAGCAACTGCCTGAGAAGTACAAGGAAATTTTCTTCGATCAGTCTAAAAATGGCTA
CGCCGGATACATTGACGGCGGAGCAAGCCAGGAGGAATTTTACAAATTTATTAAGCCCATCTTGGAAAAA
ATGGACGGCACCGAGGAGCTGCTGGTAAAGCTTAACAGAGAAGATCTGTTGCGCAAACAGCGCACTTTCG
ACAATGGAAGCATCCCCCACCAGATTCACCTGGGCGAACTGCACGCTATCCTCAGGCGGCAAGAGGATTT
CTACCCCTTTTTGAAAGATAACAGGGAAAAGATTGAGAAAATCCTCACATTTCGGATACCCTACTATGTG
GGCCCCCTCGCCCGGGGAAATTCCAGATTCGCGTGGATGACTCGCAAATCAGAAGAGACCATCACTCCCT
GGAACTTCGAGGAAGTCGTGGATAAGGGGGCCTCTGCCCAGTCCTTCATCGAAAGGATGACTAACTTTGA
TAAAAATCTGCCTAACGAAAAGGTGCTTCCTAAACACTCTCTGCTGTACGAGTACTTCACAGTTTATAAC
GAGCTCACCAAGGTCAAATACGTCACAGAAGGGATGAGAAAGCCAGCATTCCTGTCTGGAGAGCAGAAGA
AAGCTATCGTGGACCTCCTCTTCAAGACGAACCGGAAAGTTACCGTGAAACAGCTCAAAGAAGACTATTT
CAAAAAGATTGAATGTTTCGACTCTGTTGAAATCAGCGGAGTGGAGGATCGCTTCAACGCATCCCTGGGA
ACGTATCACGATCTCCTGAAAATCATTAAAGACAAGGACTTCCTGGACAATGAGGAGAACGAGGACATTC
TTGAGGACATTGTCCTCACCCTTACGTTGTTTGAAGATAGGGAGATGATTGAAGAACGCTTGAAAACTTA
CGCTCATCTCTTCGACGACAAAGTCATGAAACAGCTCAAGAGGCGCCGATATACAGGATGGGGGCGGCTG
TCAAGAAAACTGATCAATGGGATCCGAGACAAGCAGAGTGGAAAGACAATCCTGGATTTTCTTAAGTCCG
ATGGATTTGCCAACAGGAACTTCATGCAGTTGATCCATGATGACTCTCTCACCTTTAAGGAGGACATCCA
GAAAGCACAAGTTTCTGGCCAGGGGGACAGTCTTCACGAGCACATCGCTAATCTTGCAGGTAGCCCAGCT
ATCAAAAAGGGAATACTGCAGACCGTTAAGGTCGTGGATGAACTCGTCAAAGTAATGGGAAGGCATAAGC
CCGAGAATATCGTTATCGAGATGGCCCGAGAGAACCAAACTACCCAGAAGGGACAGAAGAACAGTAGGGA
AAGGATGAAGAGGATTGAAGAGGGTATAAAAGAACTGGGGTCCCAAATCCTTAAGGAACACCCAGTTGAA
AACACCCAGCTTCAGAATGAGAAGCTCTACCTGTACTACCTGCAGAACGGCAGGGACATGTACGTGGATC
AGGAACTGGACATCAATCGGCTCTCCGACTACGACGTGGATGCAATCGTGCCCCAGTCTTTTCTCAAAGA
TGATTCTATTGATAATAAAGTGTTGACAAGATCCGATAAAAATAGAGGGAAGAGTGATAACGTCCCCTCA
GAAGAAGTTGTCAAGAAAATGAAAAATTATTGGCGGCAGCTGCTGAACGCCAAACTGATCACACAACGGA
AGTTCGATAATCTGACTAAGGCTGAACGAGGTGGCCTGTCTGAGTTGGATAAAGCCGGCTTCATCAAAAG
GCAGCTTGTTGAGACACGCCAGATCACCAAGCACGTGGCCCAAATTCTCGATTCACGCATGAACACCAAG
TACGATGAAAATGACAAACTGATTCGAGAGGTGAAAGTTATTACTCTGAAGTCTAAGCTGGTCTCAGATT
TCAGAAAGGACTTTCAGTTTTATAAGGTGAGAGAGATCAACAATTACCACCATGCGCATGATGCCTACCT
GAATGCAGTGGTAGGCACTGCACTTATCAAAAAATATCCCAAGCTTGAATCTGAATTTGTTTACGGAGAC
TATAAAGTGTACGATGTTAGGAAAATGATCGCAAAGTCTGAGCAGGAAATAGGCAAGGCCACCGCTAAGT
ACTTCTTTTACAGCAATATTATGAATTTTTTCAAGACCGAGATTACACTGGCCAATGGAGAGATTCGGAA
GCGACCACTTATCGAAACAAACGGAGAAACAGGAGAAATCGTGTGGGACAAGGGTAGGGATTTCGCGACA
GTCCGGAAGGTCCTGTCCATGCCGCAGGTGAACATCGTTAAAAAGACCGAAGTACAGACCGGAGGCTTCT
CCAAGGAAAGTATCCTCCCGAAAAGGAACAGCGACAAGCTGATCGCACGCAAAAAAGATTGGGACCCCAA
GAAATACGGCGGATTCGATTCTCCTACAGTCGCTTACAGTGTACTGGTTGTGGCCAAAGTGGAGAAAGGG
AAGTCTAAAAAACTCAAAAGCGTCAAGGAACTGCTGGGCATCACAATCATGGAGCGATCAAGCTTCGAAA
AAAACCCCATCGACTTTCTCGAGGCGAAAGGATATAAAGAGGTCAAAAAAGACCTCATCATTAAGCTTCC
CAAGTACTCTCTCTTTGAGCTTGAAAACGGCCGGAAACGAATGCTCGCTAGTGCGGGCGAGCTGCAGAAA
GGTAACGAGCTGGCACTGCCCTCTAAATACGTTAATTTCTTGTATCTGGCCAGCCACTATGAAAAGCTCA
AAGGGTCTCCCGAAGATAATGAGCAGAAGCAGCTGTTCGTGGAACAACACAAACACTACCTTGATGAGAT
CATCGAGCAAATAAGCGAATTCTCCAAAAGAGTGATCCTCGCCGACGCTAACCTCGATAAGGTGCTTTCT
GCTTACAATAAGCACAGGGATAAGCCCATCAGGGAGCAGGCAGAAAACATTATCCACTTGTTTACTCTGA
CCAACTTGGGCGCGCCTGCAGCCTTCAAGTACTTCGACACCACCATAGACAGAAAGCGGTACACCTCTAC
AAAGGAGGTCCTGGACGCCACACTGATTCATCAGTCAATTACGGGGCTCTATGAAACAAGAATCGACCTC
TCTCAGCTCGGTGGAGACAGCAGGGCTGACGGGGGAGGATCAGGGGGAGGGTCCCCCAAAAAGAAACGCA
AAGTGACCGGCAAGAAAACCAGCGGCCAGGCCGGACAGGCCTCTCCTAAGAAAAAAAGAAAAGTGGGACG
CGCTGGCGGCGGAAGCGCCCACATCGTGATGGTGGACGCCTACAAGCCGACGAAGGGAAGCGGGTCCGGT
GGAAGTGGCTCCGGATCTGGAGGTTCTGGCAGCGGAGGTAGCGGCAGTGGCGGGAAACTGGGCGATATTG
AATTTATTAAAGTGAACAAAGGGTCGGGAAGTGGCGGCAGCGGAAGTGGGAGTGGAGGGAGCGGTTCTGG
CGGTTCCGGCAGTGGAGAGGAGCTTCTGAGCAAAAACTATCACCTCGAAAACGAGGTTGCGCGACTGAAG
AAAGGTTCCGGCTCCAACGGTGGAAGTGGCTCCGGATCTGGAGGTTCTGGCAGCGGAGGTAGCGGCAGTG
GCGAAGAGCTCCTTAGTAAGAACTATCATCTGGAAAATGAGGTAGCGCGCTTAAAGAAAGGGTCGGGAAG
TGGCGGCAGCGGAAGTGGGAGTGGAGGGAGCGGTTCTGGCGGTTCCGGCAGTGGAGAGGAGTTGCTGTCT
AAGAACTACCACTTAGAAAACGAAGTCGCACGGCTAAAAAAAGGTTCCGGCTCCGGCGGCTCCGGTTCTG
GAAGCGGGGGCTCGGGATCAGGTGGATCTGGATCAGGAGAGGAATTGCTTTCCAAAAACTACCACCTTGA
GAATGAGGTGGCCAGGTTAAAGAAGGGGAGCGGCTCGGGGGGTAGTGGATCGGGGTCGGGCGGGTCAGGA
AGCGGTGGTAGCGGATCTGGGGAGGAGCTGCTCTCGAAGAATTACCATTTGGAGAACGAAGTGGCGAGAC
TAAAGAAGGGAAGCGGTAGTTCCGGTTCTGGAAGCGGGGGCTCGGGATCAGGTGGATCTGGATCAGGAGG
CCTGAACGATATTTTTGAAGCGCAGAAAATTGAATGGCATGAAGGCGGTGGTTCCGGAGGAGGTAGTCCG
AAGAAGAAACGTAAGGTCGGATGAGGGGGAGGCTAACTGAAACACGGAAGGAGACAATACCGGAAGGAAC
CCGCGCTATGACGGCAATAAAAAGACAGAATAAAACGCACGGTGTTGGGTCGTTTGTTCATAAACGCGGG
GTTCGGTCCCAGGGCTGGCACTCTGTCGATACCCCACCGAGACCCCATTGGGGCCAATACGCCCGCGTTT
CTTCCTTTTCCCCACCCCACCCCCCAAGTTCGGGTGAAGGCCCAGGGCTCGCAGCCAACGTCGGGGCGGC
AGGCCCTGCCATAGTGCAAAGATGGATAAAGTTTTAAACAGAGAGGAATCTTTGCAGCTAATGGACCTTC
TAGGTCTTGAAAGGAGTGGGAATTGGCTCCGGTGCCCGTCAGTGGGCAGAGCGCACATCGCCCACAGTCC
CCGAGAAGTTGGGGGGAGGGGTCGGCAATTGAACCGGTGCCTAGAGAAGGTGGCGCGGGGTAAACTGGGA
AAGTGATGTCGTGTACTGGCTCCGCCTTTTTCCCGAGGGTGGGGGAGAACCGTATATAAGTGCAGTAGTC
GCCGTGAACGTTCTTTTTCGCAACGGGTTTGCCGCCAGAACACAGGTAAGTGCCGTGTGTGGTTCCCGCG
GGCCTGGCCTCTTTACGGGTTATGGCCCTTGCGTGCCTTGAATTACTTCCACCTGGCTGCAGTACGTGAT
TCTTGATCCCGAGCTTCGGGTTGGAAGTGGGTGGGAGAGTTCGAGGCCTTGCGCTTAAGGAGCCCCTTCG
CCTCGTGCTTGAGTTGAGGCCTGGCCTGGGCGCTGGGGCCGCCGCGTGCGAATCTGGTGGCACCTTCGCG
CCTGTCTCGCTGCTTTCGATAAGTCTCTAGCCATTTAAAATTTTTGATGACCTGCTGCGACGCTTTTTTT
CTGGCAAGATAGTCTTGTAAATGCGGGCCAAGATCTGCACACTGGTATTTCGGTTTTTGGGGCCGCGGGC
GGCGACGGGGCCCGTGCGTCCCAGCGCACATGTTCGGCGAGGCGGGGCCTGCGAGCGCGGCCACCGAGAA
TCGGACGGGGGTAGTCTCAAGCTGGCCGGCCTGCTCTGGTGCCTGGCCTCGCGCCGCCGTGTATCGCCCC
GCCCTGGGCGGCAAGGCTGGCCCGGTCGGCACCAGTTGCGTGAGCGGAAAGATGGCCGCTTCCCGGCCCT
GCTGCAGGGAGCTCAAAATGGAGGACGCGGCGCTCGGGAGAGCGGGCGGGTGAGTCACCCACACAAAGGA
AAAGGGCCTTTCCGTCCTCAGCCGTCGCTTCATGTGACTCCACGGAGTACCGGGCGCCGTCCAGGCACCT
CGATTAGTTCTCGAGCTTTTGGAGTACGTCGTCTTTAGGTTGGGGGGAGGGGTTTTATGCGATGGAGTTT
CCCCACACTGAGTGGGTGGAGACTGAAGTTAGGCCAGCTTGGCACTTGATGTAATTCTCCTTGGAATTTG
CCCTTTTTGAGTTTGGATCTTGGTTCATTCTCAAGCCTCAGACAGTGGTTCAAAGTTTTTTTCTTCCATT
TCAGGTGTCGTGACGTACGGCCACCATGGTGTCTAAGGGCGAAGAGCTGATTAAGGAGAACATGCACATG
AAGCTGTACATGGAGGGCACCGTGGACAACCATCACTTCAAGTGCACATCCGAGGGCGAAGGCAAGCCCT
ACGAGGGCACCCAGACCATGAGAATCAAGGTGGTCGAGGGCGGCCCTCTCCCCTTCGCCTTCGACATCCT
GGCTACTAGCTTCCTCTACGGCAGCAAGACCTTCATCAACCACACCCAGGGCATCCCCGACTTCTTCAAG
CAGTCCTTCCCTGAGGGCTTCACATGGGAGAGAGTCACCACATACGAAGACGGGGGCGTGCTGACCGCTA
CCCAGGACACCAGCCTCCAGGACGGCTGCCTCATCTACAACGTCAAGATCAGAGGGGTGAACTTCACATC
CAACGGCCCTGTGATGCAGAAGAAAACACTCGGCTGGGAGGCCTTCACCGAGACGCTGTACCCCGCTGAC
GGCGGCCTGGAAGGCAGAAACGACATGGCCCTGAAGCTCGTGGGCGGGAGCCATCTGATCGCAAACGCCA
AGACCACATATAGATCCAAGAAACCCGCTAAGAACCTCAAGATGCCTGGCGTCTACTATGTGGACTACAG
ACTGGAAAGAATCAAGGAGGCCAACAACGAGACCTACGTCGAGCAGCACGAGGTGGCAGTGGCCAGATAC
TGCGACCTCCCTAGCAAACTGGGGCACAAGCTTAATTGATGGAATTAATTCGCTGTCTGCGAGGGCCAGC
TGTTGGGGTGAGTACTCCCTCTCAAAAGCGGGCATGACTTCTGCGCTAAGATTGTCAGTTTCCAAAAACG
AGGAGGATTTGATATTCACCTGGCCCGCGGTGATGCCTTTGAGGGTGGCCGCGTCCATCTGGTCAGAAAA
GACAATCTTTTTGTTGTCAAGCTTGAGGTGTGGCAGGCTTGAGATCTGGCCATACACTTGAGTGACAATG
ACATCCACTTTGCCTTTCTCTCCACAGGTGTCCACTCCCAGGTCCAACTGCAGGTCGAGATAACTGATCA
TAATCAGCCATACCACATTTGTAGAGGTTTTACTTGCTTTAAAAAACCTCCCACACCTCCCCCTGAACCT
GAAACATAAAATGAATGCAATTGTTGTTGTTAACTTGTTTATTGCAGCTTATAATGGTTACAAATAAAGC
AATAGCATCACAAATTTCACAAATAAAGCATTTTTTTCACTGCATTCTAGTTGTGGTTTGTCCAAACTCA
TCAATGTATCTTAATGCGTCGAGTGCATTCTAGTTGTGGTTTGTCCAAACTCATCAATGTATCTTATCAT
GTCTGTATACCGTCGACCTCTAGCTAGAGCTTGGCGTAATCATGGTCATAGCTGTTTCCTGTGTGAAATT
GTTATCCGCTCACAATTCCACACAACATACGAGCCGGAAGCATAAAGTGTAAAGCCTGGGGTGCCTAATG
AGTGAGCTAACTCACATTAATTGCGTTGCGCTCACTGCCCGCTTTCCAGTCGGGAAACCTGTCGTGCCAG
CTGCATTAATGAATCGGCCAACGCGCGGGGAGAGGCGGTTTGCGTATTGGGCGCTCTTCCGCTTCCTCGC
TCACTGACTCGCTGCGCTCGGTCGTTCGGCTGCGGCGAGCGGTATCAGCTCACTCAAAGGCGGTAATACG
GTTATCCACAGAATCAGGGGATAACGCAGGAAAGAACATGTGAGCAAAAGGCCAGCAAAAGGCCAGGAAC
CGTAAAAAGGCCGCGTTGCTGGCGTTTTTCCATAGGCTCCGCCCCCCTGACGAGCATCACAAAAATCGAC
GCTCAAGTCAGAGGTGGCGAAACCCGACAGGACTATAAAGATACCAGGCGTTTCCCCCTGGAAGCTCCCT
CGTGCGCTCTCCTGTTCCGACCCTGCCGCTTACCGGATACCTGTCCGCCTTTCTCCCTTCGGGAAGCGTG
GCGCTTTCTCATAGCTCACGCTGTAGGTATCTCAGTTCGGTGTAGGTCGTTCGCTCCAAGCTGGGCTGTG
TGCACGAACCCCCCGTTCAGCCCGACCGCTGCGCCTTATCCGGTAACTATCGTCTTGAGTCCAACCCGGT
AAGACACGACTTATCGCCACTGGCAGCAGCCACTGGTAACAGGATTAGCAGAGCGAGGTATGTAGGCGGT
GCTACAGAGTTCTTGAAGTGGTGGCCTAACTACGGCTACACTAGAAGAACAGTATTTGGTATCTGCGCTC
TGCTGAAGCCAGTTACCTTCGGAAAAAGAGTTGGTAGCTCTTGATCCGGCAAACAAACCACCGCTGGTAG
CGGTGGTTTTTTTGTTTGCAAGCAGCAGATTACGCGCAGAAAAAAAGGATCTCAAGAAGATCCTTTGATC
TTTTCTACGGGGTCTGACGCTCAGTGGAACGAAAACTCACGTTAAGGGATTTTGGTCATGAGATTATCAA
AAAGGATCTTCACCTAGATCCTTTTAAATTAAAAATGAAGTTTTAAATCAATCTAAAGTATATATGAGTA
AACTTGGTCTGACAGTTACCAATGCTTAATCAGTGAGGCACCTATCTCAGCGATCTGTCTATTTCGTTCA
TCCATAGTTGCCTGACTCCCCGTCGTGTAGATAACTACGATACGGGAGGGCTTACCATCTGGCCCCAGTG
CTGCAATGATACCGCGAGACCCACGCTCACCGGCTCCAGATTTATCAGCAATAAACCAGCCAGCCGGAAG
GGCCGAGCGCAGAAGTGGTCCTGCAACTTTATCCGCCTCCATCCAGTCTATTAATTGTTGCCGGGAAGCT
AGAGTAAGTAGTTCGCCAGTTAATAGTTTGCGCAACGTTGTTGCCATTGCTACAGGCATCGTGGTGTCAC
GCTCGTCGTTTGGTATGGCTTCATTCAGCTCCGGTTCCCAACGATCAAGGCGAGTTACATGATCCCCCAT
GTTGTGCAAAAAAGCGGTTAGCTCCTTCGGTCCTCCGATCGTTGTCAGAAGTAAGTTGGCCGCAGTGTTA
TCACTCATGGTTATGGCAGCACTGCATAATTCTCTTACTGTCATGCCATCCGTAAGATGCTTTTCTGTGA
CTGGTGAGTACTCAACCAAGTCATTCTGAGAATAGTGTATGCGGCGACCGAGTTGCTCTTGCCCGGCGTC
AATACGGGATAATACCGCGCCACATAGCAGAACTTTAAAAGTGCTCATCATTGGAAAACGTTCTTCGGGG
CGAAAACTCTCAAGGATCTTACCGCTGTTGAGATCCAGTTCGATGTAACCCACTCGTGCACCCAACTGAT
CTTCAGCATCTTTTACTTTCACCAGCGTTTCTGGGTGAGCAAAAACAGGAAGGCAAAATGCCGCAAAAAA
GGGAATAAGGGCGACACGGAAATGTTGAATACTCATACTCTTCCTTTTTCAATATTATTGAAGCATTTAT
CAGGGTTATTGTCTCATGAGCGGATACATATTTGAATGTATTTAGAAAAATAAACAAATAGGGGTTCCGC
GCACATTTCCCCGAAAAGTGCCACCTGACGTC
Features (pLannotate 1.2.2; 19 found; start..end, strand, type, name):
     28..80      -  misc_feature   bom (fragment): basis of mobility region from pBR322
    213..712     +  promoter       PGK promoter: mouse phosphoglycerate kinase 1 promoter
    885..4988    +  CDS            Cas9: Cas9 (Csn1) endonuclease from the Streptococcus pyogenes Type II CRISPR/Cas system generates RNA-guided double strand breaks in DNA
   5337..5393    +  CDS            GCN4 (fragment): GCN4_YEAST - Also known as AAS101 From Saccharomyces cerevisiae (strain ATCC 204508 / S288c) (Baker's yeast).
   6102..6149    +  polyA_signal   HSV TK poly(A) signal: herpes simplex virus thymidine kinase polyadenylation signal (Cole and Stacy, 1985)
   6322..6388    +  CDS            small t antigen (fragment): SV40 (simian virus 40) small t antigen
   6395..7573    +  promoter       EF-1α promoter: strong constitutive promoter for human elongation factor EF-1α
   7586..8296    +  CDS            mTagBFP2: mTagBFP2 is a basic (constitutively fluorescent) blue fluorescent protein published in 2011, derived from Entacmaea quadricolor. It is reported to be a very rapidly-maturing monomer with very low acid sensitivity.
   8338..8567    +  intron         chimeric intron: chimera between introns from adenovirus and immunoglobulin heavy chain genes
   8605..8689    +  CDS            large T antigen (fragment): large T antigen from SV40 (simian virus 40)
   8712..8833    +  polyA_signal   SV40 poly(A) signal: SV40 polyadenylation signal
   8844..8895    +  polyA_signal   SV40 poly(A) signal (fragment): SV40 polyadenylation signal
   8957..8979    -  protein_bind   lac operator (fragment): The lac repressor binds to the lac operator to inhibit transcription in E. coli. This inhibition can be relieved by adding lactose or isopropyl-β-D-thiogalactopyranoside (IPTG). lac repressor encoded by lacI
   8983..9013    -  promoter       lac promoter: promoter for the E. coli lac operon
   9028..9049    -  protein_bind   CAP binding site: CAP binding activates transcription in the presence of cAMP. E. coli catabolite activator protein
   9062..9154    -  CDS            lacI (fragment): lac repressor; lacI; The lac repressor binds to the lac operator to inhibit transcription in E. coli. This inhibition can be relieved by adding lactose or isopropyl-β-D-thiogalactopyranoside (IPTG).
   9337..9925    -  rep_origin     ori: high-copy-number ColE1/pMB1/pBR322/pUC origin of replication
  10096..10956   -  CDS            AmpR: β-lactamase; bla; confers resistance to ampicillin, carbenicillin, and related antibiotics
  10957..11061   -  promoter       AmpR promoter: bla
