[The description below was written by a language model from this plasmid's Addgene catalogue record and pLannotate feature annotations shown in this document.]
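Description:
LLP774_dCas9-Spy-Snoop-Sunx5-Avi-Tag-BFP (dCas9-SSSavi-BFP) is an 11.1 kb mammalian expression plasmid built on a PGK-promoter backbone. It encodes a catalytically dead Streptococcus pyogenes Cas9 that serves as a programmable docking platform for epigenome editing. It is propagated in E. coli through a ColE1/pUC-type origin and selected with ampicillin via the bla gene. The automated annotation calls this origin high-copy, whereas the catalogue lists the plasmid as low copy and names a recombination-tolerant growth strain, which would fit the repetitive tag array.

The plasmid carries two independent mammalian expression units. In the first, the mouse PGK promoter drives dCas9, carrying the D10A and H840A mutations that abolish nuclease activity while preserving guide RNA-directed DNA binding. The record also lists an N-terminal 3xHA epitope tag. Fused downstream of dCas9 is an array of four kinds of recruitment domains: SpyTag and SnoopTag, which form covalent bonds with SpyCatcher- and SnoopCatcher-fused partners; five copies of the GCN4 SunTag epitope, bound by anti-GCN4 scFv fusions; and an AviTag, the substrate for BirA biotinylation. The feature table annotates only one GCN4 fragment in this region, so the remaining tags are known from the catalogue fields alone. An HSV TK polyadenylation signal follows this unit. In the second unit, the human EF-1α promoter drives mTagBFP2, followed by a chimeric intron and SV40 polyadenylation signals, so transfected cells can be identified or sorted by blue fluorescence in place of drug selection.

No guide RNA cassette is annotated, so guides and the effector fusions are presumably supplied separately. The construct is intended for combinatorial recruitment of several different effectors to a single genomic locus.
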