Addgene plasmid #211767: LLP774_dCas9-Spy-Snoop-Sunx5-Avi-Tag-BFP (dCas9-SSSavi-BFP)
Purpose: dCas9 docking array with four tag domains (Spy, Snoop, aGCN4, Avi), with BFP selection
Depositing lab: Ryan Lister. Publication: A modular dCas9-based recruitment platform for combinatorial epigenome editing. Swain T, Pflueger C, Freytag S, Poppe D, Pflueger J, Nguyen TV, Li JK, Lister R. Nucleic Acids Res. 2023 Nov 24:gkad1108. doi: 10.1093/nar/gkad1108. PubMed 38000387.
Backbone
  Vector backbone: PGK plasmid
  Vector type: Mammalian Expression
  Selectable markers: BFP
Growth in bacteria
  Bacterial resistance: Ampicillin, 100 μg/mL
  Growth temperature: 30°C
  Growth strain: NEB Stable
  Copy number: Low Copy
Gene/Insert
  Gene/Insert name: dCas9, Spy, Snoop, aGCN4, AviTags
  Species: H. sapiens (human)
  Mutation: dCas9 D10A and H840A
  Promoter: pGK and pEF1a
  Tag / fusion protein: 3xHA (N terminal on backbone)
  Cloning method: Gibson Cloning
Terms and licenses: Academic/Nonprofit Terms; Industry Terms: Not Available to Industry
Depositor comments: Please visit https://www.biorxiv.org/content/10.1101/2022.07.01.498378v1 for bioRxiv preprint.
How to cite: LLP774_dCas9-Spy-Snoop-Sunx5-Avi-Tag-BFP (dCas9-SSSavi-BFP) was a gift from Ryan Lister (Addgene plasmid # 211767 ; http://n2t.net/addgene:211767 ; RRID:Addgene_211767)
